>Addgene plasmid #90164 | pT2-cryR;nrp1bP1Egfp | addgene full sequence | sequence record 178960 | Addgene NGS Result
GTTAATTCAAGTTTGTACAAAAAAGCAGGCTCGCTAAATGACATGTGTGATATTAACTCAACAGTGACAT
GCTTGCTTTCCTGCACCTATTAATGGATTAAGACTGCACATATTTTTTATTTTATTTTACTATGTGAATT
GGGTAAGCTTAACTGACAGTAGTGTATGTGTGTGAATGAGAGTGTATGGATGTTTCCCAATGATGGGTTG
CAGCTGGAAGAATAATTATTAATATTATTTAGATCAGAGCAAACTATTTTTAACTATTAGAGGACATACC
CCTTCCTTCACCCCCATATATCTTGTTTTGATGTTTGCCAGGGAGGATCAAGCATTACTTAGGGGGTCAG
ACCCCCCCCCCTCCCCCCATTCACATTCTGACTTAGAGTAAAATATCTAACTTGTAATGTTAGTGTTTAC
TGAAACCTTATTTGAAAATGCAGTTATTAACATATACAACAGATGCGTAAACAAACATACCTCAACTTTT
TTATTGACTTCTTCTTAGGTTGTCACGTTAATTGGGGGTGCCAAACCCCTCATTTCTCTGCACTGCGCTC
CCACGCAGAGGAGCGCGAAGTCTCTCTGGTTTGGCCCCCGGTCTCCGTGTCTGGTTGGCAGAGAGAGACA
GCGCGTCGGTCTCTGCCTGGAAGGGGTGAGAGGGTTTGCTCGTTTCCAGTCCTGCCCATTTTCTCTCAAG
GAGGAGGAACGGGAGCAACCAGTGCTGCCGAGAGTTTTGACACCCTCAGTCTTCATATCGGATGCTGACA
CCTTCGCACTAGTGAGAACCTGCTAAATATACCCAGCAGTGCCCGTGTACGCGCGACACAGAGGACGGAA
ATCAGTCATATATTAGGGAGTGACCCGACTGCTGAAGCGCCCGCAGACAGCGAGCCGAGCCCAGGACGCG
CTGTCAAGCATCTCCAACACTTCGGATTATGAAATTGAAGCAAACACAGCAGTGGCGGTGACTCTACGAG
AATCTCCCGCTTTCCAGGGTTGTGATCGCCACCATGGTGAGCAAGGGCGAGGAGCTGTTCACCGGGGTGG
TGCCCATCCTGGTCGAGCTGGACGGCGACGTAAACGGCCACAAGTTCAGCGTGTCCGGCGAGGGCGAGGG
CGATGCCACCTACGGCAAGCTGACCCTGAAGTTCATCTGCACCACCGGCAAGCTGCCCGTGCCCTGGCCC
ACCCTCGTGACCACCCTGACCTACGGCGTGCAGTGCTTCAGCCGCTACCCCGACCACATGAAGCAGCACG
ACTTCTTCAAGTCCGCCATGCCCGAAGGCTACGTCCAGGAGCGCACCATCTTCTTCAAGGACGACGGCAA
CTACAAGACCCGCGCCGAGGTGAAGTTCGAGGGCGACACCCTGGTGAACCGCATCGAGCTGAAGGGCATC
GACTTCAAGGAGGACGGCAACATCCTGGGGCACAAGCTGGAGTACAACTACAACAGCCACAACGTCTATA
TCATGGCCGACAAGCAGAAGAACGGCATCAAGGTGAACTTCAAGATCCGCCACAACATCGAGGACGGCAG
CGTGCAGCTCGCCGACCACTACCAGCAGAACACCCCCATCGGCGACGGCCCCGTGCTGCTGCCCGACAAC
CACTACCTGAGCACCCAGTCCGCCCTGAGCAAAGACCCCAACGAGAAGCGCGATCACATGGTCCTGCTGG
AGTTCGTGACCGCCGCCGGGATCACTCTCGGCATGGACGAGCTGTACAAGTCCGGACTCAGATCTCGAGC
TCAAGCTTCGAATTCTGCAGTCGACGGTACCGCGGGCCCGGGATCCACCGGATCTAGATAACTGATACCC
AGCTTTCTTGTACAAAGTGGGGCGCGCCTACGTAACTAGTCTCGAGCAACTTTATTATACATAGTTGATA
ATTCACTGGCCGTCGTTTTACGGTACCATCGATGATGATCCAGACATGATAAGATACATTGATGAGTTTG
GACAAACCACAACTAGAATGCAGTGAAAAAAATGCTTTATTTGTGAAATTTGTGATGCTATTGCTTTATT
TGTAACCATTATAAGCTGCAATAAACAAGTTAACAACAACAATTGCATTCATTTTATGTTTCAGGTTCAG
GGGGAGGTGTGGGAGGTTTTTTAAAGCAAGTAAAACCTCTACAAATGTGGTATGGCTGATTATGATCCTC
TAGATCAGATCTGCGAAGATACGGCCACGGGTGCTCTTGATCCTGTGGCTGATTTTGGACTGTGCTGCTC
GCAGCTGCTGATGAATCACATACTTCCTCCATTTTCTTCCACTGATTGACTGTTATAATTTCCCTAATTT
CCAGGTCAAGGTGCTGTGCATTGTGGTAATAGATGTGACATGACGTCACTTCCAAAGGACCAATGAACAT
GTCTGACCAATTTCATATAATGTGAAAACGATTTTCATAGGCAGAATAAATAACATTTAAATTAAACTGG
GCATCAGCGCAATTCAATTGGTTTGGTAATAGCAAGGGAAAATAGAATGAAGTGATCTCCAAAAAATAAG
TACTTTTTGACTGTAAATAAAATTGTAAGGAGTAAAAAGTACTTTTTTTTCTAAAAAAATGTAATTAAGT
AAAAGTAAAAGTATTGATTTTTAATTGTACTCAAGTAAAGTAAAAATCCCCAAAAATAATACTTAAGTAC
AGTAATCAAGTAAAATTACTCAAGTACTTTACACCTCTGGTTCTTGACCCCCTACCTTCAGCAAGCCCAG
CAGATCCACTAGTTCTAGAGCGGCCGCCACCGCGGTGGAGCTCCAGCTTTTGTTCCCTTTAGTGAGGGTT
AATTGCGCGCTTGGCGTAATCATGGTCATAGCTGTTTCCTGTGTGAAATTGTTATCCGCTCACAATTCCA
CACAACATACGAGCCGGAAGCATAAAGTGTAAAGCCTGGGGTGCCTAATGAGTGAGCTAACTCACATTAA
TTGCGTTGCGCTCACTGCCCGCTTTCCAGTCGGGAAACCTGTCGTGCCAGCTGCATTAATGAATCGGCCA
ACGCGCGGGGAGAGGCGGTTTGCGTATTGGGCGCTCTTCCGCTTCCTCGCTCACTGACTCGCTGCGCTCG
GTCGTTCGGCTGCGGCGAGCGGTATCAGCTCACTCAAAGGCGGTAATACGGTTATCCACAGAATCAGGGG
ATAACGCAGGAAAGAACATGTGAGCAAAAGGCCAGCAAAAGGCCAGGAACCGTAAAAAGGCCGCGTTGCT
GGCGTTTTTCCATAGGCTCCGCCCCCCTGACGAGCATCACAAAAATCGACGCTCAAGTCAGAGGTGGCGA
AACCCGACAGGACTATAAAGATACCAGGCGTTTCCCCCTGGAAGCTCCCTCGTGCGCTCTCCTGTTCCGA
CCCTGCCGCTTACCGGATACCTGTCCGCCTTTCTCCCTTCGGGAAGCGTGGCGCTTTCTCATAGCTCACG
CTGTAGGTATCTCAGTTCGGTGTAGGTCGTTCGCTCCAAGCTGGGCTGTGTGCACGAACCCCCCGTTCAG
CCCGACCGCTGCGCCTTATCCGGTAACTATCGTCTTGAGTCCAACCCGGTAAGACACGACTTATCGCCAC
TGGCAGCAGCCACTGGTAACAGGATTAGCAGAGCGAGGTATGTAGGCGGTGCTACAGAGTTCTTGAAGTG
GTGGCCTAACTACGGCTACACTAGAAGAACAGTATTTGGTATCTGCGCTCTGCTGAAGCCAGTTACCTTC
GGAAAAAGAGTTGGTAGCTCTTGATCCGGCAAACAAACCACCGCTGGTAGCGGTGGTTTTTTTGTTTGCA
AGCAGCAGATTACGCGCAGAAAAAAAGGATCTCAAGAAGATCCTTTGATCTTTTCTACGGGGTCTGACGC
TCAGTGGAACGAAAACTCACGTTAAGGCATTTTGGTCATGAGATTATCAAAAAGGATCTTCACCTAGATC
CTTTTAAATTAAAAATGAAGTTTTAAATCAATCTAAAGTATATATGAGTAAACTTGGTCTGACAGTTACC
AATGCTTAATCAGTGAGGCACCTATCTCAGCGATCTGTCTATTTCGTTCATCCATAGTTGCCTGACTCCC
CGTCGTGTAGATAACTACGATACGGGAGGGCTTACCATCTGGCCCCAGTGCTGCAATGATACCGCGAGAC
CCACGCTCACCGGCTCCAGATTTATCAGCAATAAACCAGCCAGCCGGAAGGGCCGAGCGCAGAAGTGGTC
CTGCAACTTTATCCGCCTCCATCCAGTCTATTAATTGTTGCCGGGAAGCTAGAGTAAGTAGTTCGCCAGT
TAATAGTTTGCGCAACGTTGTTGCCATTGCTACAGGCATCGTGGTGTCACGCTCGTCGTTTGGTATGGCT
TCATTCAGCTCCGGTTCCCAACGATCAAGGCGAGTTACATGATCCCCCATGTTGTGCAAAAAAGCGGTTA
GCTCCTTCGGTCCTCCGATCGTTGTCAGAAGTAAGTTGGCCGCAGTGTTATCACTCATGGTTATGGCAGC
ACTGCATAATTCTCTTACTGTCATGCCATCCGTAAGATGCTTTTCTGTGACTGGTGAGTACTCAACCAAG
TCATTCTGAGAATAGTGTATGCGGCGACCGAGTTGCTCTTGCCCGGCGTCAATACGGGATAATACCGCGC
CACATAGCAGAACTTTAAAAGTGCTCATCATTGGAAAACGTTCTTCGGGGCGAAAACTCTCAAGGATCTT
ACCGCTGTTGAGATCCAGTTCGATGTAACCCACTCGTGCACCCAACTGATCTTCAGCATCTTTTACTTTC
ACCAGCGTTTCTGGGTGAGCAAAAACAGGAAGGCAAAATGCCGCAAAAAAGGGAATAAGGGCGACACGGA
AATGTTGAATACTCATACTCTTCCTTTTTCAATATTATTGAAGCATTTATCAGGGTTATTGTCTCATGAG
CGGATACATATTTGAATGTATTTAGAAAAATAAACAAATAGGGGTTCCGCGCACATTTCCCCGAAAAGTG
CCACCTAAATTGTAAGCGTTAATATTTTGTTAAAATTCGCGTTAAATTTTTGTTAAATCAGCTCATTTTT
TAACCAATAGGCCGAAATCGGCAAAATCCCTTATAAATCAAAAGAATAGACCGAGATAGGGT
[37 nt withheld, positions 5103-5139]
AAAGAACGTGGACTCCAACGTCAAAGG
[32 nt withheld, positions 5167-5198]
GCTGGCTAAGAACTCATCAGCCTCCCCGGTCCATCTACCCACGTACCAATGCACCAATTGGCCACAATGA
CGGCTACTACATGGTGCCATTCCTTCCTCTTTATAGGAATGGAGACTACCTCCTGTCCAACAATGCTCTT
GGATACGAGTACGCCTACCTGTTGGACCCAGGTCATTGCACAACACCAGAAATGCCCTCTGATCTGCAAA
AGACGTGAATATCTGTTCAGACACCCATATCCACTCTGTTCCACACAGGTCAGAGGTTTGTCCAGGAGTT
CTTGACAGAGGTGTAAAAAGTACTCAAAAATTTTACTCAAGTGAAAGTACAAGTACTTAGGGAAAATTTT
ACTCAATTAAAAGTAAAAGTATCTGGCTAGAATCTTACTTGAGTAAAAGTAAAAAAGTACTCCATTAAAA
TTGTACTTGAGTATTAAGGAAGTAAAAGTAAAAGCAAGAAAGAAAACTAGAGATTCTTGTTTAAGCTTTT
AATCTCAAAAAACATTAAATGAAATGCATACAAGGTTTTATCCTGCTTTAGAACTGTTTGTATTTAATTA
TCAAACTATAAGACAGACAATCTAATGCCAGTACACGCTACTCAAAGTTGTAAAACCTCAGATTTAACTT
CAGTAGAAGCTGATTCTCAAAATTGTTAGTGTCAAGCCTAGCTCTTTTGGGGCTGAAAAGCAATCCTGCA
GTGCTGAAAAGCCTCTCACAGGCAGCCGATGCGGGAAGAGGTGTATTAGTCTTGATAGAGAGGCTGCAAA
TAGCAGGAAACGTGAGCAGAGACTCCCTGGTGTCTGAAACACAGGCCCATTTACGCCTTAAGATACATTG
ATGAGTTTGGACAAACCACAACTAGAATGCAGTGAAAAAAATGCTTTATTTGTGAAATTTGTGATGCTAT
TGCTTTATTTGTAACCATTATAAGCTGCAATAAACAAGTTAACAACAACAATTGCATTCATTTTATGTTT
CAGGTTCAGGGGGAGGTGTGGGAGGTTTTTTAAAGCAAGTAAAACCTCTACAAATGTGGTATGGCTGATT
ATGATCTAGAGTCGCGGCCGCTTTACTTGTACAGCTCGTCCATGCCGCCGGTGGAGTGGTGGCCCTCGGC
GCGCTCGTACTGTTCCACGATGGTGTAGTCCTCGTTGTGGGAGGTGATGTCCAGCTTGATGTTGACGTTG
TAGGCGCCGGGCAGCTGCACGGGCTTCTTGGCCTTGTAGGTGGTCTTGACCTCGGCGTCGTAGTGGCCGC
CGTCCTTCAGCTTCAGCCTCTGCTTGATCTCGCCCTTCAGGGCGCCGTCCTCGGGGTACATCCGCTCGGA
GGAGGCCTCCCAGCCCATGGTCTTCTTCTGCATTACGGGGCCGTCGGAGGGGAAGTTGGTGCCGCGCAGC
TTCACCTTGTAGATGAACTCGCCGTCCTGCAGGGAGGAGTCCTGGGTCACGGTCACCACGCCGCCGTCCT
CGAAGTTCATCACGCGCTCCCACTTGAAGCCCTCGGGGAAGGACAGCTTCAAGTAGTCGGGGATGTCGGC
GGGGTGCTTCACGTAGGCCTTGGAGCCGTACATGAACTGAGGGGACAGGATGTCCCAGGCGAAGGGCAGG
GGGCCGCCCTTGGTCACCTTCAGCTTGGCGGTCTGGGTGCCCTCGTAGGGGCGGCCCTCGCCCTCGCCCT
CGATCTCGAACTCGTGGCCGTTCACGGAGCCCTCCATGTGCACCTTGAAGCGCATGAACTCCTTGATGAT
GGCCATGTTGTCATCCTCGCCCTTGCTCACCATGGTGGCGACCGGTAATGTCAGACCTGGTAACTCCTTA
CTGTAACTTATTGCACCTGATGAACAAAAGATGTGAACTGAACGCAAGTAGGAGGCTAATAGAGGCTAGT
ACAGTACAAAGATCCCCAAATGATGTGTGCCGGCCTTAGTGGAGGCAGACCCCTGGTTATATACCTGTGC
TGCAGAAAGAGGGGCTTACAAATGGATCTCTCTGGAATGGCATTATCTCATGGTGGGAACAGTGTTGTCA
GCAGAATCAGCGGGGTGGACTCTGACCTGAGAATGACAGTCTAGCACTGAATGGCTCAGACAATACTCTT
GTGGCCAACTATCACCGGAAAATAAGTGCCTGCCAAAACAAACCAGACCAGATGAAGCTACATGGCTGTA
GAACGTCAGTATTTAATGTGTTGTGGCCACTTGGTTCACCAGATTTAAGAGCTAATTTTTTTAAATATCA
CAGATAATCAATCGCTTTTTTTTTTCTTGACTGAAAAGCTTAGACTGGAAAATTCTTTGAAAAAGTTTGC
ACTACAGAAAATAAATACATAACATCCTGCACTGAATGCACACTATTAATAGAAAAGAGAGCATTATTGT
AGGAAATGTATTGTATATGTACATTCTGTGCATTTCACAATTTTCTCGAGCAGGAAACAGCTATGACCAT
GATTACGCCAAGCTATCAACTTTGTATAGAAAAGTTGGTAATACGACTCACTATAGGGCGAATTGGGTAC
CGGGCCCCCCCTCGAGGTCGACGGTATCGATAAGCTTGATATCGAATTCCTGCAGCCCGGGGGATCCACT
AGTTCTAGAGCGGCCGCCACCGCGGTGGAGCTCCAGCTTTTGTTCCCTTTAGTGAGG
Features (pLannotate 1.2.2; 26 found; start..end, strand, type, name):
      8..28      +  protein_bind   attB1: mutant version of attB; core recombination site for the Gateway® BP reaction BP Clonase™
   1014..1730    +  CDS            EGFP: EGFP is a basic (constitutively fluorescent) green fluorescent protein published in 1996, derived from Aequorea victoria. It is reported to be a rapidly-maturing weak dimer with moderate acid sensitivity.
   1731..1796    +  misc_feature   MCS: multiple cloning site
   1820..1840    -  protein_bind   attB2: mutant version of attB; core recombination site for the Gateway® BP reaction BP Clonase™
   1867..1887    -  protein_bind   attB3: mutant version of attB; core recombination site for the Gateway® BP reaction BP Clonase™
   1891..1911    +  CDS            lacZα (fragment): LacZα fragment of β-galactosidase; lacZ fragment
   1927..2061    -  polyA_signal   SV40 poly(A) signal: SV40 polyadenylation signal
   2084..2167    -  CDS            large T antigen (fragment): large T antigen from SV40 (simian virus 40)
   2733..2773    -  misc_feature   MCS (fragment): pBluescript multiple cloning site
   2786..2804    -  promoter       T3 promoter: promoter for bacteriophage T3 RNA polymerase
   2849..2865    -  protein_bind   lac operator: The lac repressor binds to the lac operator to inhibit transcription in E. coli. This inhibition can be relieved by adding lactose or isopropyl-β-D-thiogalactopyranoside (IPTG). lac repressor encoded by lacI
   2873..2903    -  promoter       lac promoter: promoter for the E. coli lac operon
   2918..2939    -  protein_bind   CAP binding site: CAP binding activates transcription in the presence of cAMP. E. coli catabolite activator protein
   2952..3044    -  CDS            lacI (fragment): lac repressor; lacI; The lac repressor binds to the lac operator to inhibit transcription in E. coli. This inhibition can be relieved by adding lactose or isopropyl-β-D-thiogalactopyranoside (IPTG).
   3227..3815    -  rep_origin     ori: high-copy-number ColE1/pMB1/pBR322/pUC origin of replication
   3986..4846    -  CDS            AmpR: β-lactamase; bla; confers resistance to ampicillin, carbenicillin, and related antibiotics
   4847..4951    -  promoter       AmpR promoter: bla
   4977..5198    -  rep_origin     M13 ori (fragment) (sequence partly withheld): M13 bacteriophage origin of replication; arrow indicates direction of (+) strand synthesis
   5198..5485    +  CDS            tyr (fragment) (sequence partly withheld): TYRO_ORYLA - Also known as tyro. Experimental evidence at transcript level: Swiss-Prot protein existence level 2. This is a copper-containing oxidase that functions in the formation of pigments such as melanins and other polyphenolic compounds. From Oryzias latipes (Japanese rice fish) (Japanese killifish).
   6027..6148    -  polyA_signal   SV40 poly(A) signal: SV40 polyadenylation signal
   6171..6254    -  CDS            large T antigen (fragment): large T antigen from SV40 (simian virus 40)
   6274..6981    -  CDS            mCherry: mCherry is a basic (constitutively fluorescent) red fluorescent protein published in 2004, derived from Discosoma sp.. It is reported to be a very rapidly-maturing monomer with low acid sensitivity.
   7665..7685    +  protein_bind   attB4: mutant version of attB; core recombination site for the Gateway® BP reaction BP Clonase™
   7687..7705    +  promoter       T7 promoter: promoter for bacteriophage T7 RNA polymerase
   7714..7821    -  misc_feature   MCS: pBluescript multiple cloning site
   7834..7       -  promoter       T3 promoter (across the origin): promoter for bacteriophage T3 RNA polymerase
