[The description below was written by a language model from this plasmid's Addgene catalogue record and pLannotate feature annotations shown in this document.]
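Description:
pT2-cryR;nrp1bP1Egfp is a Tol2 transposon-based zebrafish transgenesis plasmid assembled by multisite Gateway cloning into the pDESTtol2pACrymCherry destination backbone. Although the catalogue lists it as a bacterial expression vector, bacteria serve only for propagation. The 7,845 nt plasmid carries a high-copy ColE1/pUC-type origin and an ampicillin resistance gene (β-lactamase with its own promoter), along with a fragment of an M13/f1 phage origin and pBluescript-derived remnants such as lac promoter/operator, T3 and T7 promoter sequences. The medaka tyrosinase fragment picked up by the annotation probably reflects the genomic context from which Tol2 was originally isolated. The Tol2 arms themselves are not annotated in the feature table.

The payload is a zebrafish nrp1b (neuropilin 1b) promoter fragment, designated P1, driving EGFP. In the feature table, attB4, attB1, attB2 and attB3 sites mark the junctions of the Gateway assembly. The roughly 1 kb unannotated stretch between attB1 and the EGFP coding sequence presumably holds the nrp1b promoter, though this is not explicitly labelled. EGFP is followed by a short multiple cloning site and an SV40 polyadenylation signal. A second, oppositely oriented cassette encodes mCherry with its own SV40 poly(A). The backbone name and the "cryR" designation imply that this cassette is driven by a crystallin promoter, giving red lens fluorescence as a marker for transgenic carriers, but that promoter is not annotated.

The construct comes from work identifying developmentally active endothelial enhancers in zebrafish. It fits use as a reporter of nrp1b regulatory activity in embryos, or as a gene-specific promoter platform for testing candidate enhancers.
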