Addgene plasmid #90164: pT2-cryR;nrp1bP1Egfp
Purpose: contains nrp1b specific gene promoter driving expression of eGFP
Depositing lab: Nathan Lawson. Depositing organization: University of Massachusetts, Worcester. Publication: Robust Identification of Developmentally Active Endothelial Enhancers in Zebrafish Using FANS-Assisted ATAC-Seq. Quillien A, Abdalla M, Yu J, Ou J, Zhu LJ, Lawson ND. Cell Rep. 2017 Jul 18;20(3):709-720. doi: 10.1016/j.celrep.2017.06.070. PubMed 28723572.
Backbone
  Vector backbone: pDESTtol2pACrymCherry
  Backbone manufacturer: Addgene
  Vector type: Bacterial Expression
Growth in bacteria
  Bacterial resistance: Ampicillin, 100 μg/mL
  Growth temperature: 37°C
  Growth strain: DH5alpha
  Copy number: High Copy
Gene/Insert
  Gene/Insert name: nrp1bP1Egfp
  Species: D. rerio (zebrafish)
  Tag / fusion protein: EGFP (C terminal on insert)
  Cloning method: Gateway Cloning
Terms and licenses: Academic/Nonprofit Terms; Industry Terms: Not Available to Industry
How to cite: pT2-cryR;nrp1bP1Egfp was a gift from Nathan Lawson (Addgene plasmid # 90164 ; http://n2t.net/addgene:90164 ; RRID:Addgene_90164)
